Addgene plasmid #35180: FLAG-Pol-II CC
Depositing lab: Benjamin Blencowe. Depositing organization: University of Toronto. Publication: Analysis of the requirement for RNA polymerase II CTD heptapeptide repeats in pre-mRNA splicing and 3'-end cleavage. Rosonina E, Blencowe BJ. RNA. 2004 Apr;10(4):581-9. 10.1261/rna.5207204 PubMed 15037767.
Backbone
  Vector backbone: pcDNA3.1(-)
  Backbone manufacturer: Invitrogen
  Backbone size w/o insert (bp): 5400
  Vector type: Mammalian Expression
Growth in bacteria
  Bacterial resistance: Ampicillin, 100 μg/mL
  Growth temperature: 37°C
  Growth strain: DH5alpha
  Copy number: High Copy
Gene/Insert
  Gene/Insert name: RPBI (alt names: POLRA; POLR2A)
  Species: H. sapiens (human)
  Mutation: Contains C-terminal domain repeats (1-22)X2
  Entrez Gene: POLR2A (a.k.a. NEDHIB, POLR2, POLRA, RPB1, RPBh1, RPO2, RPOL2, RpIILS, hRPB220, hsRPB1)
  Promoter: CMV
  Tag / fusion protein: FLAG (N terminal on backbone)
  Cloning method: Restriction Enzyme; 5′ cloning site EcoRI (unknown if destroyed); 3′ cloning site NotI (unknown if destroyed)
  Sequencing primers: 5′ CMV-Fwd; 3′ BGH-Rev
Terms and licenses: Academic/Nonprofit Terms; Industry Terms: Not Available to Industry
Depositor comments: α-amanitin-resistant form of the largest subunit of pol II
How to cite: FLAG-Pol-II CC was a gift from Benjamin Blencowe (Addgene plasmid # 35180 ; http://n2t.net/addgene:35180 ; RRID:Addgene_35180)
