[The description below was written by a language model from this plasmid's Addgene catalogue record.]
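Description:
FLAG-Pol-II CC is a mammalian expression plasmid built on the pcDNA3.1(-) backbone, carrying the human gene for the largest subunit of RNA polymerase II (POLR2A, also known as RPB1). The insert was placed between the EcoRI and NotI sites under the control of the CMV promoter, which gives strong constitutive transcription in transfected mammalian cells. A FLAG epitope supplied by the backbone is fused to the N terminus, allowing the exogenous subunit to be detected or immunoprecipitated separately from the endogenous protein. The use of a BGH reverse sequencing primer is consistent with the bovine growth hormone polyadenylation region that normally lies downstream of the cloning site in this vector family. The plasmid is maintained at high copy number in E. coli under ampicillin selection. No feature table accompanies the record, so other backbone elements, including any mammalian selection marker, are not confirmed here.

The defining feature of the insert is its altered C-terminal domain (CTD). Instead of the natural array of heptapeptide repeats, it contains repeats 1–22 duplicated in tandem, which is presumably the origin of the "CC" in the name. The subunit is also an α-amanitin-resistant form, although the record does not state the mutation responsible. This resistance allows a replacement strategy in which α-amanitin inactivates the endogenous polymerase in transfected cells, so transcription depends on the FLAG-tagged variant. The associated study examined the requirement for CTD heptapeptide repeats in pre-mRNA splicing and 3′-end cleavage, and this construct fits that purpose by testing how repeat composition and number affect these co-transcriptional processing steps.
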