>Addgene plasmid #35180 | FLAG-Pol-II CC | depositor partial sequence | sequence record 43068 | FLAG-Pol-II CC sequence 5766 bps
ATGGACTACAAGGACGACGATGACAAGGCTAGCATGCACGGGGGTGGCCCCCCCTCGGGGGACAGCGCAT
GCCCGCTGCGCACCATCAAGAGAGTCCAGTTCGGAGTCCTGAGTCCGGATGAACTGAAGCGAATGTCTGT
GACGGAGGGTGGCATCAAATACCCAGAGACGACTGAGGGAGGCCGCCCCAAGCTTGGGGGGCTGATGGAC
CCGAGGCAGGGGGTGATTGAGCGGACTGGCCGCTGCCAAACATGTGCAGGAAACATGACAGAGTGTCCTG
GCCACTTTGGCCACATTGAACTGGCCAAGCCTGTGTTTCACGTGGGCTTCCTGGTGAAGACAATGAAAGT
TTTGCGCTGTGTCTGCTTCTTCTGCTCCAAACTGCTTGTGGACTCTAACAACCCAAAGATCAAGGATATC
CTGGCTAAGTCCAAGGGACAGCCCAAGAAGCGGCTCACACATGTCTACGACCTTTGCAAGGGCAAAAACA
TATGCGAGGGTGGGGAGGAGATGGACAACAAGTTCGGTGTGGAACAACCTGAGGGTGACGAGGATCTGAC
CAAAGAAAAGGGCCATGGTGGCTGTGGGCGGTACCAGCCCAGGATCCGGCGTTCTGGCCTAGAGTTGTAT
GCGGAATGGAAGCACGTTAATGAGGACTCTCAGGAGAAGAAGATCCTGCTGAGTCCAGAGCGAGTGCATG
AGATCTTCAAACGCATCTCAGATGAGGAGTGTTTTGTGCTGGGCATGGAGCCCCGCTATGCACGGCCAGA
GTGGATGATTGTCACAGTGCTGCCTGTGCCCCCGCTCTCCGTGCGGCCTGCTGTTGTGATGCAGGGCTCT
GCCCGTAACCAGGATGACCTGACTCACAAACTGGCTGACATCGTGAAGATCAACAATCAGCTGCGGCGCA
ATGAGCAGAACGGCGCAGCGGCCCATGTCATTGCAGAGGATGTGAAGCTCCTCCAGTTCCATGTGGCCAC
CATGGTGGACAATGAGCTGCCTGGCTTGCCCCGTGCCATGCAGAAGTCTGGGCGTCCCCTCAAGTCCCTG
AAGCAGCGGTTGAAGGGCAAGGAAGGCCGGGTGCGAGGGAACCTGATGGGCAAAAGAGTGGACTTCTCGG
CCCGTACTGTCATCACCCCCGACCCCAACCTCTCCATTGACCAGGTTGGCGTGCCCCGCTCCATTGCTGC
CAACATGACCTTTGCGGAGATTGTCACCCCCTTCAACATTGACAGACTTCAAGAACTAGTGCGCAGGGGG
AACAGCCAGTACCCAGGCGCCAAGTACATCATCCGAGACAATGGTGATCGCATTGACTTGCGTTTCCACC
CCAAGCCCAGTGACCTTCACCTGCAGACCGGCTATAAGGTGGAACGGCACATGTGTGATGGGGACATTGT
TATCTTCAACCGGCAGCCAACTCTGCACAAAATGTCCATGATGGGGCATCGGGTCCGCATTCTCCCATGG
TCTACCTTTCGCTTGAATCTTAGTGTGACAACTCCGTACAATGCAGACTTTGACGGGGATGAGATGAACT
TGCACCTGCCACAGTCTCTGGAGACGCGAGCAGAGATCCAGGAGCTGGCCATGGTTCCTCGCATGATTGT
CACCCCCCAGAGCAATCGGCCTGTCATGGGTATTGTGCAGGACACACTCACAGCAGTGCGCAAATTCACC
AAGAGAGACGTCTTCCTGGAGCGGGGTGAAGTGATGAACCTCCTGATGTTCCTGTCGACGTGGGATGGGA
AGGTCCCACAGCCGGCCATCCTAAAGCCCCGGCCCCTGTGGACAGGCAAGCAAATCTTCTCCCTCATCAT
ACCTGGTCACATCAATTGTATCCGTACCCACAGCACCCATCCCGATGATGAAGACAGTGGCCCTTACAAG
CACATCTCTCCTGGGGACACCAAGGTGGTGGTGGAGAATGGGGAGCTGATCATGGGCATCCTGTGTAAGA
AGTCTCTGGGCACGTCAGCTGGCTCCCTGGTCCACATCTCCTACCTAGAGATGGGTCATGACATCACTCG
CCTCTTCTACTCCAACATTCAGACTGTCATTAACAACTGGCTCCTCATCGAGGGTCATACTATTGGCATT
GGGGACTCCATTGCTGATTCTAAGACTTACCAGGACATTCAGAACACTATTAAGAAGGCCAAGCAGGACG
TAATAGAGGTCATCGAGAAGGCACACAACAATGAGCTGGAGCCCACCCCAGGGAACACTCTGCGGCAGAC
GTTTGAGAATCAGGTGAACCGCATTCTTAACGATGCCCGAGACAAGACTGGCTCCTCTGCTCAGAAATCC
CTGTCTGAATACAACAACTTCAAGTCTATGGTCGTGTCCGGAGCTAAAGGTTCCAAGATTAACATCTCCC
AGGTCATTGCTGTCGTTGGACAGCAGGACGTCGAGGGCAAGCGGATTCCATTTGGCTTCAAGCACCGGAC
TCTGCCTCACTTCATCAAGGATGACTACGGGCCTGAGAGCCGTGGCTTTGTGGAGAACTCCTACCTAGCC
GGCCTCACACCCACTGAGTTCTTTTTCCACGCCATGGGGGGTCGTGAGGGGCTCATTGACACGGCTGTCA
AGACTGCTGAGACTGGATACATCCAGCGGCGGCTGATCAAGTCCATGGAGTCAGTGATGGTGAAGTACGA
CGCGACTGTGCGGAACTCCATCAACCAGGTGGTGCAGCTGCGCTACGGCGAAGACGGCCTGGCAGGCGAG
AGCGTTGAGTTCCAGAACCTGGCTACGCTTAAGCCTTCCAACAAGGCTTTTGAGAAGAAGTTCCGCTTTG
ATTATACCAATGAGAGGGCCCTGCGGCGCACTCTGCAGGAGGACCTGGTGAAGGACGTGCTGAGCAACGC
ACACATCCAGAACGAGTTGGAGCGGGAATTTGAGCGGATGCGGGAGGATCGGGAGGTGCTCAGGGTCATC
TTCCCAACTGGAGACAGCAAGGTCGTCCTCCCCTGTAACCTGCTGCGGATGATCTGGAATGCTCAGAAAA
TCTTCCACATCAACCCACGCCTTCCCTCCGACCTGCACCCCATCAAAGTGGTGGAGGGAGTCAAGGAATT
GAGCAAGAAGCTGGTGATTGTGAATGGGGATGACCCACTAAGTCGACAGGCCCAGGAAAATGCCACGCTG
CTCTTCAACATCCACCTGCGGTCCACGTTGTGTTCCCGCCGCATGGCAGAGGAGTTTCGGCTCAGTGGGG
AGGCCTTCGACTGGCTGCTTGGGGAGATTGAGTCCAAGTTCAACCAAGCCATTGCGCATCCCGGGGAAAT
GGTGGGGGCTCTGGCTGCGCAGTCCCTTGGAGAACCTGCCACCCAGATGACCTTGAATACCTTCCACTAT
GCTGGTGTGTCTGCCAAGAATGTGACGCTGGGTGTGCCCCGACTTAAGGAGCTCATCAACATTTCCAAGA
AGCCAAAGACTCCTTCGCTTACTGTCTTCCTGTTGGGCCAGTCCGCTCGAGATGCTGAGAGAGCCAAGGA
TATTCTGTGCCGTCTGGAGCATACAACGTTGAGGAAGGTGACTGCCAACACAGCCATCTACTATGACCCC
AACCCCCAGAGCACGGTGGTGGCAGAGGATCAGGAATGGGTGAATGTCTACTATGAAATGCCTGACTTTG
ATGTGGCCCGAATCTCCCCCTGGCTGTTGCGGGTGGAGCTGGATCGGAAGCACATGACTGACCGGAAGCT
CACCATGGAGCAGATTGCTGAAAAGATCAATGCTGGTTTTGGTGACGACTTGAACTGCATCTTTAATGAT
GACAATGCAGAGAAGCTGGTGCTCCGTATTCGCATCATGAACAGCGATGAGAACAAGATGCAAGAGGAGG
AAGAGGTGGTGGACAAGATGGATGATGATGTCTTCCTGCGCTGCATCGAGTCCAACATGCTGACAGATAT
GACCCTGCAGGGCATCGAGCAGATCAGCAAGGTGTACATGCACTTGCCACAGACAGACAACAAGAAGAAG
ATCATCATCACGGAGGATGGGGAATTCAAGGCCCTGCAGGAGTGGATCCTGGAGACGGACGGCGTGAGCT
TGATGCGGGTGCTGAGTGAGAAGGACGTGGACCCCGTACGCACCACGTCCAATGACATTGTGGAGATCTT
CACGGTGCTGGGCATTGAAGCCGTGCGGAAGGCCCTGGAGCGGGAGCTGTACCACGTCATCTCCTTTGAT
GGCTCCTATGTCAATTACCGACACTTGGCTCTCTTGTGTGATACCATGACCTGTCGTGGCCACTTGATGG
CCATCACCCGACACGGAGTCAACCGCCAGGACACAGGACCACTCATGAAGTGTTCCTTTGAGGAAACGGT
GGACGTGCTTATGGAAGCAGCCGCACACGGTGAGAGTGACCCCATGAAGGGGGTCTCTGAGAATATCATG
CTGGGCCAGCTGGCTCCGGCCGGCACTGGCTGCTTTGACCTCCTGCTTGATGCAGAGAAGTGCAAGTATG
GCATGGAGATCCCCACCAATATCCCCGGCCTGGGGGCTGCTGGACCCACCGGCATGTTCTTTGGTTCAGC
ACCCAGTCCCATGGGTGGAATCTCTCCTGCCATGACACCTTGGAACCAGGGTGCAACCCCTGCCTATGGC
GCCTGGTCCCCCAGTGTTGGGAGTGGAATGACCCCAGGGGCAGCCGGCTTCTCTCCCAGTGCTGCGTCAG
ATGCCAGCGGCTTCAGCCCAGGTTACTCCCCTGCCTGGTCTCCCACACCGGGCTCCCCGGGGTCCCCAGG
TCCCTCAAGCCCCTACATCCCTTCACCAGGTGGTGCCATGTCTCCCAGCTCTAGATACTCGCCAACGTCA
CCTGCCTACGAGCCCCGCTCTCCTGGGGGCTACACACCCCAGAGTCCCTCTTATTCCCCCACTTCACCCT
CCTACTCCCCTACCTCTCCATCCTATTCTCCAACCAGTCCCAACTATAGTCCCACATCACCCAGCTATTC
GCCAACGTCACCCAGCTACTCACCGACCTCTCCCAGCTACTCACCCACCTCTCCCAGCTACTCGCCCACC
TCTCCCAGCTACTCGCCCACCTCTCCCAGCTACTCACCCACTTCCCCTAGCTACTCGCCCACTTCCCCTA
GCTACTCGCCAACGTCTCCCAGCTACTCACCGACATCTCCCAGCTACTCGCCAACTTCACCCAGCTATTC
TCCCACTTCTCCCAGCTACTCACCTACCTCTCCAAGCTATTCACCCACCTCCCCCAGCTACTCACCCACT
TCCCCAAGTTACTCACCCACCAGCCCGAACATCGATTATACTCGCCAACGTCACCTGCCTACGAGCCCCG
CTCTCCTGGGGGCTACACACCCCAGAGTCCCTCTTATTCCCCCACTTCACCCTCCTACTCCCCTACCTCT
CCATCCTATTCTCCAACCAGTCCCAACTATAGTCCCACATCACCCAGCTATTCGCCAACGTCACCCAGCT
ACTCACCGACCTCTCCCAGCTACTCACCCACCTCTCCCAGCTACTCGCCCACCTCTCCCAGCTACTCGCC
CACCTCTCCCAGCTACTCACCCACTTCCCCTAGCTACTCGCCCACTTCCCCTAGCTACTCGCCAACGTCT
CCCAGCTACTCACCGACATCTCCCAGCTACTCGCCAACTTCACCCAGCTATTCTCCCACTTCTCCCAGCT
ACTCACCTACCTCTCCAAGCTATTCACCCACCTCCCCCAGCTACTCACCCACTTCCCCAAGTTACTCACC
CACCAGCCCGAACATCGATTGTGCCC
