>Addgene plasmid #35180 | FLAG-Pol-II CC | addgene partial sequence | sequence record 44340 | BGH-Rev 5'-TAGAAGGCACAGTCGAGG-3'
GAGCTCGGATCCACTAGTCCAGTGTGGTGGAATTCTTAGGCGGCCGCGTTCGGGCTGGTGGGTGAGTAAC
TTGGGGAAGTGGGTGAGTAGCTGGGGGAGGTGGGTGAATAGCTTGGAGAGGTAGGTGAGTAGCTGGGAGA
AGTGGGAGAATAGCTGGGTGAAGTTGGCGAGTAGCTGGGAGATGTCGGCGAGTAGCTGGGAGACGTTGGC
GAGTAGCTAGGGGAAGTGGGCGAGTAGCTAGGGGAAGTGGGTGAGTAGCTGGGAGAGGTGGGCGAGTAGC
TGGGAGAGGTGGGCGAGTAGCTGGGAGAGGTGGGTGAGTAGCTGGGAGAGGTCGGTGAGTAGCTGGGTGA
CGTTGGCGAATAGCTGGGTGATGTGGGACTATAGTTGGGACTGGTTGGAGAATAGGATGGAGAGGTAGGG
GAGTAGGAGGGTGAAGTGGGGGAATAAGAGGGACTCTGGGGTGTGTAGCCCCCAGGAC
