>Addgene plasmid #35180 | FLAG-Pol-II CC | addgene partial sequence | sequence record 44341 | hPol2-CTD-F 5'-GTTACTCCCCTGCCTGGTCT-3'
GCCCCTACATCCCTTCACCAGGTGGCGCCATGTCTCCCAGCTCTAGATACTCGCCAACGTCACCTGCCTA
CGAGCCCCGCTCTCCTGGGGGCTACACACCCCAGAGTCCCTCTTATTCCCCCACTTCACCCTCCTACTCC
CCTACCTCTCCATCCTATTCTCCAACCAGTCCCAACTATAGTCCCACATCACCCAGCTATTCGCCAACGT
CACCCAGCTACTCACCGACCTCTCCCAGCTACTCACCCACCTCTCCCAGCTACTCGCCCACCTCTCCCAG
CTACTCGCCCACCTCTCCCAGCTACTCACCCACTTCCCCTAGCTACTCGCCCACTTCCCCTAGCTACTCG
CCAACGTCTCCCAGCTACTCGCCGACATCTCCCAGCTACTCGCCAACTTCACCCAGCTATTCTCCCACTT
CTCCCAGCTACTCACCTACCTCTCCAAGCTATTCACCCACCTCCCCCAGCTACTCACCCACTTCCCCAAG
TTACTCACCCACCAGCCCGAACATCGATTACTCGCCAACGTCACCTGCCTACGAGCCCCGCTCTCCTGGG
GGCTACACACCCCAGAGTCCCTCTTATTCCCCCACTTCACCCTCCTACTCCCCTACCTCTCCATCCTATT
C
