>Addgene plasmid #35180 | FLAG-Pol-II CC | addgene partial sequence | sequence record 44575 | CMV-F 5'-CGCAAATGGGCGGTAGGCGTG-3'
GGCTACTAGAGAACCCACTGCCTTACTGGCTTATCGAAATTAATACGACTCACTATAGGGAGACCCAAGC
TGGCTAGGACCATGGACTACAAGGACGACGATGACAAGGCTAGCATGCACGGGGGTGGCCCCCCCTCGGG
GGACAGCGCATGCCCGCTGCGCACCATCAAGAGAGTCCAGTTCGGAGTCCTGAGTCCGGATGAACTGAAG
CGAATGTCTGTGACGGAGGGTGGCATCAAATACCCAGAGACGACTGAGGGAGGCCGCCCCAAGCTTGGGG
GGCTGATGGACCCGAGGCAGGGGGTGATTGAGCGGACTGGCCGCTGCCAAACATGTGCAGGAAACATGAC
AGAGTGTCCTGGCCACTTTGGCCACATTGAACTGGCCAAGCCTGTGTTTCACGTGGGCTTCCTGGTGAAG
ACAATGAAAGTTTTGCGCTGTGTCTGCTTCTTCTGCTCCAAACTGCTTGTGGACTCTAACAACCCAAAGA
TCAAGGATATCCTGGCTAAGTCCAAGGGACAGCCCAAGAAGCGGCTCACACATGTCTACGACCTTTGCAA
GGGCAAAAACATATGCGAGGGTGGGGAGGAGATGGACAACAAGTTCGGTGTGGAACAACCTGAGGGTGAC
GAGGATCTGACCAAAGAAAAGGGCCATGGTGGCTGTGGGCGGTACCAGCCCAGGATCCGGCGTTCTGGCC
TAGAGCTGTATGCGGAATGGAAGCACGTTAATGAGGACTCTCAGGAGAAGAAGATCCTGCTGAGTCCAGA
GCGAGTGCATGAGATCTTCAAACGCATCTCAGATGAGGAGTGTTTTG
